Addgene plasmid #13354: pMXs-Nanog
Purpose: Retroviral expression of mouse Nanog
Depositing lab: Shinya Yamanaka. Depositing organization: Kyoto University, Center for iPS Cell Research and Application. Publication: Induction of pluripotent stem cells from mouse embryonic and adult fibroblast cultures by defined factors. Takahashi K, Yamanaka S. Cell. 2006 Aug 25. 126(4):663-76. 10.1016/j.cell.2006.07.024 PubMed 16904174.
Backbone
  Vector backbone: pMXs
  Backbone size w/o insert (bp): 4600
  Vector type: Mammalian Expression, Retroviral
Growth in bacteria
  Bacterial resistance: Ampicillin, 100 μg/mL
  Growth temperature: 37°C
  Growth strain: DH5alpha
  Copy number: High Copy
Gene/Insert
  Gene/Insert name: Nanog homeobox (alt name: Nanog)
  Species: M. musculus (mouse)
  Insert size (bp): 918
  Mutation: None
  Entrez Gene: Nanog (a.k.a. 2410002E02Rik, ENK, Stm1, ecat4)
  Cloning method: Restriction Enzyme
  Sequencing primers: 5′ pMX-S1811
Resource information
  A portion of this plasmid was derived from a plasmid made by: pMXs is from Dr. Toshio Kitamura of the University of Tokyo, the Institute of Medical Science. If you use this plasmid in a paper, please cite: Retrovirus-mediated gene transfer and expression cloning: powerful tools in functional genomics. Exp Hematol. 2003 Nov;31(11):1007-14. Kitamura T, Koshino Y, Shibata F, Oki T, Nakajima H, Nosaka T, Kumagai H.
Terms and licenses: Academic/Nonprofit Terms; Industry Terms: Not Available to Industry
Depositor comments: The sequence of primer pMX-S1811 is GAC GGC ATC GCA GCT TGG ATA CAC.
How to cite: pMXs-Nanog was a gift from Shinya Yamanaka (Addgene plasmid # 13354 ; http://n2t.net/addgene:13354 ; RRID:Addgene_13354)
