[The description below was written by a language model from this plasmid's Addgene catalogue record and pLannotate feature annotations shown in this document.]
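Description:
pMXs-Nanog is a Moloney murine leukemia virus–based retroviral vector for expressing mouse Nanog in mammalian cells. It is built on the pMXs backbone (about 4.6 kb without insert; the full sequence record is 5,733 nt). In bacteria it is maintained as a high-copy plasmid through a ColE1/pUC-type origin of replication and is selected with ampicillin through the β-lactamase gene and its own promoter. No mammalian selection marker or reporter appears in the feature table, so transduced cells are not selectable through the vector itself.

The retroviral cassette begins with a 5′ MMLV LTR. No separate internal promoter is annotated, so this LTR presumably drives transcription of both the viral genome and the insert. It is followed by the MMLV packaging signal, a short fragment annotated as MESV Ψ, a truncated gag lacking its start codon (part of the extended packaging region), and a pol segment carrying the splice acceptor site. Downstream lies the unmutated mouse Nanog coding sequence of roughly 0.9 kb, flanked by attB1 and attB2 sites. These sites suggest Gateway recombination in the insert's history, although the catalogue entry lists restriction enzyme cloning. The cassette ends with 3′ LTR sequence, part of which the annotation tool matched to a ΔU3 fragment, and a small lacI remnant is also present in the backbone.

Because the vector lacks functional gag, pol and env genes, these must be supplied in trans by a packaging cell line to produce replication-defective virus that integrates and delivers Nanog. Nanog is a homeobox transcription regulator of embryonic stem cell self-renewal and pluripotency. The plasmid was deposited in connection with work on inducing pluripotent stem cells from mouse fibroblasts using defined factors.
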