Features (pLannotate 1.2.2; 14 found; start..end, strand, type, name):
    674..1534    -  CDS            AmpR: β-lactamase; bla; confers resistance to ampicillin, carbenicillin, and related antibiotics
   1535..1639    -  promoter       AmpR promoter: bla
   1669..2262    +  LTR            LTR: long terminal repeat from Moloney murine leukemia virus
   2325..2524    +  misc_feature   MMLV Ψ: packaging signal of Moloney murine leukemia virus (MMLV)
   2576..2664    +  misc_feature   MESV Ψ (fragment): packaging signal of murine embryonic stem cell virus
   2741..3157    +  CDS            gag (truncated): truncated Moloney murine leukemia virus (MMLV) gag gene lacking the start codon
   3167..3541    +  misc_feature   pol region: Moloney murine leukemia virus (MMLV) pol region containing the splice acceptor site
   3592..3616    +  protein_bind   attB1: mutant version of attB; recombination site for the Gateway® BP reaction BP Clonase™
   3622..4536    +  CDS            Nanog: NANOG_MOUSE - Also known as Ecat4, Enk. Experimental evidence at protein level: Swiss-Prot protein existence level 1. Transcription regulator involved in inner cell mass and embryonic stem (ES) cells proliferation and self-renewal (PubMed:25825768). Imposes pluripotency on ES cells and prevents their differentiation towards extraembryonic endoderm and trophectoderm lineages. Blocks bone morphogenetic protein-induced mesoderm differentiation of ES cells by physically interacting with SMAD1 and interfering with the recruitment of coactivators to the active SMAD transcriptional complexes. Acts as
   4545..4569    -  protein_bind   attB2: mutant version of attB; recombination site for the Gateway® BP reaction BP Clonase™
   4764..4885    +  LTR            3' LTR (ΔU3) (fragment): self-inactivating 3' long terminal repeat (LTR) from Moloney murine leukemia virus
   4886..5355    +  LTR            LTR: long terminal repeat from Moloney murine leukemia virus
   5420..5472    -  CDS            lacI (fragment): lac repressor; lacI; The lac repressor binds to the lac operator to inhibit transcription in E. coli. This inhibition can be relieved by adding lactose or isopropyl-β-D-thiogalactopyranoside (IPTG).
   5655..510     -  rep_origin     ori (across the origin): high-copy-number ColE1/pMB1/pBR322/pUC origin of replication
>Addgene plasmid #13354 | pMXs-Nanog | addgene full sequence | sequence record 57016 | Addgene pilot full sequence
TAAAGATACCAGGCGTTTCCCCCTGGAAGCTCCCTCGTGCGCTCTCCTGTTCCGACCCTGCCGCTTACCG
GATACCTGTCCGCCTTTCTCCCTTCGGGAAGCGTGGCGCTTTCTCATAGCTCACGCTGTAGGTATCTCAG
TTCGGTGTAGGTCGTTCGCTCCAAGCTGGGCTGTGTGCACGAACCCCCCGTTCAGCCCGACCGCTGCGCC
TTATCCGGTAACTATCGTCTTGAGTCCAACCCGGTAAGACACGACTTATCGCCACTGGCAGCAGCCACTG
GTAACAGGATTAGCAGAGCGAGGTATGTAGGCGGTGCTACAGAGTTCTTGAAGTGGTGGCCTAACTACGG
CTACACTAGAAGAACAGTATTTGGTATCTGCGCTCTGCTGAAGCCAGTTACCTTCGGAAAAAGAGTTGGT
AGCTCTTGATCCGGCAAACAAACCACCGCTGGTAGCGGTGGTTTTTTTGTTTGCAAGCAGCAGATTACGC
GCAGAAAAAANGGATCTCAAGAAGATCCTTTGATCTTTTCTACGGGGTCTGACGCTCAGTGGAACGAAAA
CTCACGTTAAGGGATTTTGGTCATGAGATTATCAAAAAGGATCTTCACCTAGATCCTTTTGCGGCCGGCC
GCAAATCAATCTAAAGTATATATGAGTAAACTTGGTCTGACAGTTACCAATGCTTAATCAGTGAGGCACC
TATCTCAGCGATCTGTCTATTTCGTTCATCCATAGTTGCCTGACTCCCCGTCGTGTAGATAACTACGATA
CGGGAGGGCTTACCATCTGGCCCCAGTGCTGCAATGATACCGCGAGACCCACGCTCACCGGCTCCAGATT
TATCAGCAATAAACCAGCCAGCCGGAAGGGCCGAGCGCAGAAGTGGTCCTGCAACTTTATCCGCCTCCAT
CCAGTCTATTAATTGTTGCCGGGAAGCTAGAGTAAGTAGTTCGCCAGTTAATAGTTTGCGCAACGTTGTT
GCCATTGCTACAGGCATCGTGGTGTCACGCTCGTCGTTTGGTATGGCTTCATTCAGCTCCGGTTCCCAAC
GATCAAGGCGAGTTACATGATCCCCCATGTTGTGCAAAAAAGCGGTTAGCTCCTTCGGTCCTCCGATCGT
TGTCAGAAGTAAGTTGGCCGCAGTGTTATCACTCATGGTTATGGCAGCACTGCATAATTCTCTTACTGTC
ATGCCATCCGTAAGATGCTTTTCTGTGACTGGTGAGTACTCAACCAAGTCATTCTGAGAATAGTGTATGC
GGCGACCGAGTTGCTCTTGCCCGGCGTCAATACGGGATAATACCGCGCCACATAGCAGAACTTTAAAAGT
GCTCATCATTGGAAAACGTTCTTCGGGGCGAAAACTCTCAAGGATCTTACCGCTGTTGAGATCCAGTTCG
ATGTAACCCACTCGTGCACCCAACTGATCTTCAGCATCTTTTACTTTCACCAGCGTTTCTGGGTGAGCAA
AAACAGGAAGGCAAAATGCCGCAAAAAAGGGAATAAGGGCGACACGGAAATGTTGAATACTCATACTCTT
CCTTTTTCAATATTATTGAAGCATTTATCAGGGTTATTGTCTCATGAGCGGATACATATTTGAATGTATT
TAGAAAAATAAACAAATAGGGGTTCCGCGCACATTTCCCCGAAAAGTGCCACCTGCATAATGAAAGACCC
CACCTGTAGGTTTGGCAAGCTAGCTTAAGTAACGCCATTTTGCAAGGCATGGAAAAATACATAACTGAGA
ATAGAAAAGTTCAGATCAAGGTCAGGAACAGATGGAACAGCTGAATATGGGCCAAACAGGATATCTGTGG
TAAGCAGTTCCTGCCCCGGCTCAGGGCCAAGAACAGATGGAACAGCTGAATATGGGCCAAACAGGATATC
TGTGGTAAGCAGTTCCTGCCCCGGCTCAGGGCCAAGAACAGATGGTCCCCAGATGCGGTCCAGCCCTCAG
CAGTTTCTAGAGAACCATCAGATGTTTCCAGGGTGCCCCAAGGACCTGAAATGACCCTGTGCCTTATTTG
AACTAACCAATCAGTTCGCTTCTCGCTTCTGTTCGCGCGCTTCTGCTCCCCGAGCTCAATAAAAGAGCCC
ACAACCCCTCACTCGGCGCGCCAGTCCTCCGATTGACTGAGTCGCCCGGGTACCCGTGTATCCAATAAAC
CCTCTTGCAGTTGCATCCGACTTGTGGTCTCGCTGTTCCTTGGGAGGGTCTCCTCTGAGTGATTGACTAC
CCGTCAGCGGGGGTCTTTCATTTGGGGGCTCGTCCGGGATCGGGAGACCCCTGCCCAGGGACCACCGACC
CACCACCGGGAGGTAAGCTGGCCAGCAACTTATCTGTGTCTGTCCGATTGTCTAGTGTCTATGACTGATT
TTATGCGCCTGCGTCGGTACTAGTTAGCTAACTAGCTCTGTATCTGGCGGACCCGTGGTGGAACTGACGA
GTTCGGAACACCCGGCCGCAACCCTGGGAGACGTCCCAGGGACTTCGGGGGCCGTTTTTGTGGCCCGACC
TGAGTCCAAAAATCCCGATCGTTTTGGACTCTTTGGTGCACCCCCCTAATAGGAGGGATATGTGGTTCTG
GTAGGAGACGAGAACCTAAAACAGTTCCCGCCTCCGTCTGAATTTTTGCTTTCGGTTTGGGACCGAAGCC
GCGCCGCGCGTCTTGTCTGCTGCAGCATCGTTCTGTGTTGTCTCTGTCTGACTGTGTTTCTGTATTTGTC
TGAAAATTAGGGCCAGACTGTTACCACTCCCTTAAGTTTGACCTTAGGTCACTGGAAAGATGTCGAGCGG
ATCGCTCACAACCAGTCGGTAGATGTCAAGAAGAGACGTTGGGTTACCTTCTGCTCTGCAGAATGGCCAA
CCTTTAACGTCGGATGGCCGCGAGACGGCACCTTTAACCGAGACCTCATCACCCAGGTTAAGATCAAGGT
CTTTTCACCTGGCCCGCATGGACACCCAGACCAGGTCCCCTACATCGTGACCTGGGAAGCCTTGGCTTTT
GACCCCCCTCCCTGGGTCAAGCCCTTTGTACACCCTAAGCCTCCGCCTCCTCTTCCTCCATCCGCCCCGT
CTCTCCCCCTTGAACCTCCTCGTTCGACCCCGCCTCGATCCTCCCTTTATCCAGCCCTCACTCCTTCTCT
AGGCGCCCCCATATGGCCATATGAGATCTTATATGGGGCACCCCCGCCCCTTGTAAACTTCCCTGACCCT
GACATGACAAGAGTTACTAACAGCCCCTCTCTCCAAGCTCACTTACAGGCTCTCTACTTAGTCCAGCACG
AAGTCTGGAGACCTCTGGCGGCAGCCTACCAAGAACAACTGGACCGACCGGTGGTACCTCACCCTTACCG
AGTCGGCGACACAGTGTGGGTCCGCCGACACCAGACTAAGAACCTAGAACCTCGCTGGAAAGGACCTTAC
ACAGTCCTGCTGACCACCCCCACCGCCCTCAAAGTAGACGGCATCGCAGCTTGGATACACGCCGCCCACG
TGAAGGCTGCCGACCCCGGGGGTGGACCATCCTCTAGACTGCCGGATCTAGCTAGTTAATTAAGGATCCC
AGTGTGGTGGTACGGGAAATCACAAGTTTGTACAAAAAAGCAGGCTCTGACATGAGTGTGGGTCTTCCTG
GTCCCCACAGTTTGCCTAGTTCTGAGGAAGCATCGAATTCTGGGAACGCCTCATCAATGCCTGCAGTTTT
TCATCCCGAGAACTATTCTTGCTTACAAGGGTCTGCTACTGAGATGCTCTGCACAGAGGCTGCCTCTCCT
CGCCCTTCCTCTGAAGACCTGCCTCTTCAAGGCAGCCCTGATTCTTCTACCAGTCCCAAACAAAAGCTCT
CAAGTCCTGAGGCTGACAAGGGCCCTGAGGAGGAGGAGAACAAGGTCCTTGCCAGGAAGCAGAAGATGCG
GACTGTGTTCTCTCAGGCCCAGCTGTGTGCACTCAAGGACAGGTTTCAGAAGCAGAAGTACCTCAGCCTC
CAGCAGATGCAAGAACTCTCCTCCATTCTGAACCTGAGCTATAAGCAGGTTAAGACCTGGTTTCAAAACC
AAAGGATGAAGTGCAAGCGGTGGCAGAAAAACCAGTGGTTGAAGACTAGCAATGGTCTGATTCAGAAGGG
CTCAGCACCAGTGGAGTATCCCAGCATCCATTGCAGCTATCCCCAGGGCTATCTGGTGAACGCATCTGGA
AGCCTTTCCATGTGGGGCAGCCAGACTTGGACCAACCCAACTTGGAGCAGCCAGACCTGGACCAACCCAA
CTTGGAACAACCAGACCTGGACCAACCCAACTTGGAGCAGCCAGGCCTGGACCGCTCAGTCCTGGAACGG
CCAGCCTTGGAATGCTGCTCCGCTCCATAACTTCGGGGAGGACTTTCTGCAGCCTTACGTACAGTTGCAG
CAAAACTTCTCTGCCAGTGATTTGGAGGTGAATTTGGAAGCCACTAGGGAAAGCCATGCGCATTTTAGCA
CCCCACAAGCCTTGGAATTATTCCTGAACTACTCTGTGACTCCACCAGGTGAAATATGAGACTTACCCAG
CTTTCTTGTACAAAGTGGTGATATTCCAGCTGAGCGCCGGTCGCTACCATTACCAGTTGGTCTGGTGTCA
AAAATAATAATAACCGGGCAGGCCATGTCTGCCCGTATTTCGCGTAAGGAAATCCATTATGTACTATTTA
AACTCGAGCGGCCGCCAGCACAGTGGTCGACGATAAAATAAAAGATTTTATTTAGTCTCCAGAAAAAGGG
GGGAATGAAAGACCCCACCTGTAGGTTTGGCAAGCTAGCTTAAGTAACGCCATTTTGCAAGGCATGGAAA
AATACATAACTGAGAATAGAGAAGTTCAGATCAAGGTCAGGAACAGATGGAACAGCTGAATATGGGCCAA
ACAGGATATCTGTGGTAAGCAGTTCCTGCCCCGGCTCAGGGCCAAGAACAGATGGAACAGCTGAATATGG
GCCAAACAGGATATCTGTGGTAAGCAGTTCCTGCCCCGGCTCAGGGCCAAGAACAGATGGTCCCCAGATG
CGGTCCAGCCCTCAGCAGTTTCTAGAGAACCATCAGATGTTTCCAGGGTGCCCCAAGGACCTGAAATGAC
CCTGTGCCTTATTTGAACTAACCAATCAGTTCGCTTCTCGCTTCTGTTCGCGCGCTTCTGCTCCCCGAGC
TCAATAAAAGAGCCCACAACCCCTCACTCGGGGCGCCAGTCCTCCGATTGACTGAGTCGCCCGGGTACCC
GTGTATCCAATAAACCCTCTTGCAGTTGCATCCGACTTGTGGTCTCGCTGTTCCTTGGGAGGGTCTCCTC
TGAGTGATTGACTACCCGTCAGCGGGGGTCTTTCACATGCAGCATGTATCAAAATTAATTTGGTTTTTTT
CTTAAGTATTTACATTAAATGGCCATAGTTGCATTAATGAATCGGCCAACGCGCGGGGAGAGGCGGTTTG
CGTATTGGGCGCTCTTCCGCTTCCTCGCTCACTGACTCGCTGCGCTCGGTCGTTCGGCTGCGGCGAGCGG
TATCAGCTCACTCAAAGGCGGTAATACGGTTATCCACAGAATCAGGGGATAACGCAGGAAAGAACATGTG
AGCAAAAGGCCAGCAAAAGGCCAGGAACCGTAAAAAGGCCGCGTTGCTGGCGTTTTTCCATAGGCTCCGC
CCCCCTGACGAGCATCACAAAAATCGACGCTCAAGTCAGAGGTGGCGAAACCCGACAGGACTA
