>Addgene plasmid #13354 | pMXs-Nanog | addgene partial sequence | sequence record 45572 | pBMN-5
GTGGACATCCTCTAGACTGCCGGATCTAGCTAGTTAATTAAGGATCCCAGTGTGGTGGTACGGGAAATCA
CAAGTTTGTACAAAAAAGCAGGCTCTGACATGAGTGTGGGTCTTCCTGGTCCCCACAGTTTGCCTAGTTC
TGAGGAAGCATCGAATTCTGGGAACGCCTCATCAATGCCTGCAGTTTTTCATCCCGAGAACTATTCTTGC
TTACAAGGGTCTGCTACTGAGATGCTCTGCACAGAGGCTGCCTCTCCTCGCCCTTCCTCTGAAGACCTGC
CTCTTCAAGGCAGCCCTGATTCTTCTACCAGTCCCAAACAAAAGCTCTCAAGTCCTGAGGCTGACAAGGG
CCCTGAGGAGGAGGAGAACAAGGTCCTTGCCAGGAAGCAGAAGATGCGGACTGTGTTCTCTCAGGCCCAG
CTGTGTGCACTCAAGGACAGGTTTCAGAAGCAGAAGTACCTCAGCCTCCAGCAGATGCAAGAACTCTCCT
CCATTCTGAACCTGAGCTATAAGCAGGTTAAGACCTGGTTTCAAAACCAAAGGATGAAGTGCAAGCGGTG
GCAGAAAAACCAGTGGTTGAAGACTAGCAATGGTCTGATTCAGAAGGGCTCAGCACCAGTGGAGTATCCC
AGCATCCATTGCAGCTATCCCCAGGGCTATCTGGTGAACGCATCTGGAAGCCTTTCCATGTGGGGCAGCC
AGACTTGGACCAACCCAACTTGGAGCAGCCAGACCTGGACCAACCCAACTTGGAACAACCAGACCTGGAC
CAACCCAACTTGGAGCAGCCAGGCCTGGACCGCTCAGTCCTGGAACGGCCAGCCTTGGAATGCTGCTCCG
CTCCATAACTTCGGGGAGGACTTTCTGCAGCCTTACGTACAGTTGCAGCAAAACTTCTCTGC
